Addgene plasmid #119240: pJMP1050
Purpose: (Empty Backbone) construction intermediate
Depositing lab: Carol Gross & Jason Peters & Oren Rosenberg. Depositing organization: University of California, San Francisco (UCSF). Publication: Enabling genetic analysis of diverse bacteria with Mobile-CRISPRi. Peters JM, Koo BM, Patino R, Heussler GE, Hearne CC, Qu J, Inclan YF, Hawkins JS, Lu CHS, Silvis MR, Harden MM, Osadnik H, Peters JE, Engel JN, Dutton RJ, Grossman AD, Gross CA, Rosenberg OS. Nat Microbiol. 2019 Jan 7. pii: 10.1038/s41564-018-0327-z. doi: 10.1038/s41564-018-0327-z. PubMed 30617347.
Backbone
  Vector backbone: R6Kgamma
  Vector type: Bacterial Expression
  Selectable markers: Trimethoprim
Growth in bacteria
  Bacterial resistance: Ampicillin, 100 μg/mL
  Growth temperature: 37°C
  Growth strain: BW25141
  Copy number: High Copy
Gene/Insert
  Gene/Insert name: None
Terms and licenses: Academic/Nonprofit Terms; Industry Terms: Not Available to Industry
How to cite: pJMP1050 was a gift from Carol Gross & Jason Peters & Oren Rosenberg (Addgene plasmid # 119240 ; http://n2t.net/addgene:119240 ; RRID:Addgene_119240)
