[The description below was written by a language model from this plasmid's Addgene catalogue record and pLannotate feature annotations shown in this document.]
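Description:
pJMP1050 is a 5.6 kb empty-backbone bacterial plasmid described in its record simply as a construction intermediate, from a vector series built for Mobile-CRISPRi in diverse bacteria. It replicates from the R6K γ origin, which depends on the pi initiator protein supplied in trans, so it can only be maintained in pir-expressing E. coli hosts such as the listed growth strain and behaves as a suicide vector elsewhere. An ampicillin resistance gene (bla with its native promoter) on the backbone provides selection during propagation, and an incP oriT allows the plasmid to be mobilised by conjugation into recipient bacteria.

The plasmid is circular, and the Tn7R and Tn7L ends bracket a mini-Tn7 transposon that spans the sequence numbering origin, while the origin, oriT and AmpR lie outside it. Inside the transposon are lambda t0 and rrnB T1 terminators, which presumably insulate the cargo from read-through transcription. These are followed by a trimethoprim resistance gene (dhfr-type TpR) driven by the class 1 integron Pc promoter. That marker is flanked by FRT sites, so it could be excised by FLP recombinase after integration. The transposon also carries araC and the divergent arabinose-inducible araBAD promoter, followed by a T7 gene 10 ribosome binding site and a pUC-type multiple cloning site. No gene is inserted there; the record lists no insert, and neither dCas9 nor an sgRNA cassette is annotated. Several short fragment annotations (lacI, λ integrase, rop, bom, lacZα, CmR) appear to be remnants of cloning or spurious matches rather than functional parts. The layout suggests a scaffold into which arabinose-controlled cargo can be cloned for Tn7-mediated chromosomal insertion, with the transposase supplied separately, although the record does not state a specific end use.
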