Features (pLannotate 1.2.2; 25 found; start..end, strand, type, name):
      7..885     -  CDS            araC: L-arabinose regulatory protein; araC
    912..1196    +  promoter       araBAD promoter: araBAD; promoter of the L-arabinose operon of E. coli; the araC regulatory gene is transcribed in the opposite direction (Guzman et al., 1995)
   1223..1245    +  RBS            RBS: efficient ribosome binding site from bacteriophage T7 gene 10 (Olins and Rangwala, 1989)
   1271..1327    +  misc_feature   MCS: pUC18/19 multiple cloning site
   1368..1533    -  mobile_element Tn7L: mini-Tn7 element (left end of the Tn7 transposon) Tn7
   1566..1620    -  CDS            lacI (fragment): lac repressor; lacI; The lac repressor binds to the lac operator to inhibit transcription in E. coli. This inhibition can be relieved by adding lactose or isopropyl-β-D-thiogalactopyranoside (IPTG).
   1692..1800    -  oriT           oriT: incP origin of transfer
   2019..2058    -  CDS            λ integrase (fragment): integrase from phage λ; int
   2069..2457    -  rep_origin     R6K γ ori: γ replication origin from E. coli plasmid R6K; requires the R6K initiator protein pi for replication
   2560..2585    -  CDS            bla(M) (fragment): β-lactamase lacking the signal sequence; bla(M); allows cytosolic expression of β-lactamase
   2758..3618    -  CDS            AmpR: β-lactamase; bla; confers resistance to ampicillin, carbenicillin, and related antibiotics
   3619..3723    -  promoter       AmpR promoter: bla
   3818..3853    +  CDS            rop (fragment): Rop protein, which maintains plasmids at low copy number; rop
   3955..4054    +  misc_feature   bom (fragment): basis of mobility region from pBR322
   4060..4128    -  CDS            lacZα (fragment): LacZα fragment of β-galactosidase; lacZ fragment
   4200..4398    -  mobile_element Tn7R (fragment): mini-Tn7 element (right end of the Tn7 transposon) Tn7
   4402..4426    -  misc_feature   MCS (fragment): pBluescript multiple cloning site
   4447..4541    +  terminator     lambda t0 terminator: transcription terminator from phage lambda
   4551..4580    +  CDS            CmR (fragment): chloramphenicol acetyltransferase confers resistance to chloramphenicol
   4644..4730    +  terminator     rrnB T1 terminator: Escherichia coli rrnB; transcription terminator T1 from the E. coli rrnB gene
   4795..4828    +  protein_bind   FRT (minimal): supports FLP-mediated excision but not integration (Turan and Bode, 2011) FLP recombinase from the Saccharomyces cerevisiae 2μ plasmid
   4890..5126    -  CDS            TpR: E. coli plasmid-associated dihydrofolate reductase; dhfrIIb from plasmid R388; confers resistance to trimethoprim
   5208..5274    -  ncRNA          AAC AAD leader (fragment): Accession: RF02912 - putative aminoglycoside riboswitch / attI site
   5452..5480    -  promoter       Pc promoter: intI1 (promoter lies within the coding sequence); class 1 integron promoter
   5532..5579    +  protein_bind   FRT: FLP-mediated recombination occurs in the 8-bp core sequence TCTAGAAA (Turan and Bode, 2011). FLP recombinase from the Saccharomyces cerevisiae 2μ plasmid
>Addgene plasmid #119240 | pJMP1050 | addgene full sequence | sequence record 232152 | Addgene NGS Result
CCCAAATTATGACAACTTGACGGCTACATCATTCACTTTTTCTTCACAACCGGCACGGAACTCGCTCGGG
CTGGCCCCGGTGCATTTTTTAAATACCCGCGAGAAATAGAGTTGATCGTCAAAACCAACATTGCGACCGA
CGGTGGCGATAGGCATCCGGGTGGTGCTCAAAAGCAGCTTCGCCTGGCTGATACGTTGGTCCTCGCGCCA
GCTTAAGACGCTAATCCCTAACTGCTGGCGGAAAAGATGTGACAGACGCGACGGCGACAAGCAAACATGC
TGTGCGACGCTGGCGATATCAAAATTGCTGTCTGCCAGGTGATCGCTGATGTACTGACAAGCCTCGCGTA
CCCGATTATCCATCGGTGGATGGAGCGACTCGTTAATCGCTTCCATGCGCCGCAGTAACAATTGCTCAAG
CAGATTTATCGCCAGCAGCTCCGAATAGCGCCCTTCCCCTTGCCCGGCGTTAATGATTTGCCCAAACAGG
TCGCTGAAATGCGGCTGGTGCGCTTCATCCGGGCGAAAGAACCCCGTATTGGCAAATATTGACGGCCAGT
TAAGCCATTCATGCCAGTAGGCGCGCGGACGAAAGTAAACCCACTGGTGATACCATTCGCGAGCCTCCGG
ATGACGACCGTAGTGATGAATCTCTCCTGGCGGGAACAGCAAAATATCACCCGGTCGGCAAACAAATTCT
CGTCCCTGATTTTTCACCACCCCCTGACCGCGAATGGTGAGATTGAGAATATAACCTTTCATTCCCAGCG
GTCGGTCGATAAAAAAATCGAGATAACCGTTGGCCTCAATCGGCGTTAAACCCGCCACCAGATGGGCATT
AAACGAGTATCCCGGCAGCAGGGGATCATTTTGCGCTTCAGCCATACTTTTCATACTCCCGCCATTCAGA
GAAGAAACCAATTGTCCATATTGCATCAGACATTGCCGTCACTGCGTCTTTTACTGGCTCTTCTCGCTAA
CCAAACCGGTAACCCCGCTTATTAAAAGCATTCTGTAACAAAGCGGGACCAAAGCCATGACAAAAACGCG
TAACAAAAGTGTCTATAATCACGGCAGAAAAGTCCACATTGATTATTTGCACGGCGTCACACTTTGCTAT
GCCATAGCATTTTTATCCATAAGATTAGCGGATCCTACCTGACGCTTTTTATCGCAACTCTCTACTGTTT
CTCCATACCCGTTTTTTTGGGCTAGAAATAATTTTGTTTAACTTTAAGAAGGAGATATACATACCCATGG
GATCTGATAAGAATTCGAGCTCGGTACCCGGGGATCCTCTAGAGTCGACCTGCAGGCATGCAAGCTTGCG
GCCGCGGGCCCGGTACCTCGCGAAGGCCTTGCAGGCCAACCAGATAAGTGAAATCTAGTTCCAAACTATT
TTGTCATTTTTAATTTTCGTATTAGCTTACGACGCTACACCCAGTTCCCATCTATTTTGTCACTCTTCCC
TAAATAATCCTTAAAAACTCCATTTCCACCCCTCCCAGTTCCCAACTATTTTGTCCGCCCACAGCGGGGC
ATTTTTCTTCCTGTTATGTTTGGGCGCTGCATTAATGAATCGGCCAACGCGCGGGGAGAGGCGGTTTGCG
TATTGGGCGCTCTTCCGCTTCCTCGCTCACTGACCCGCTGCGCTCGGTCGTTCGGCTGCGGCGAGCGGTA
TCAGAGCTTATCGGCCAGCCTCGCAGAGCAGGATTCCCGTTGAGCACCGCCAGGTGCGAATAAGGGACAG
TGAAGAAGGAACACCCGCTCGCGGGTGGGCCTACTTCACCTATCCTGCCCGGCTGACGCCGTTGGATACA
CCAAGGAAAGTCTACACGAACCCTTTGGCAAAATCCTGTATATCGTGCGAAAAAGGATGGATATACCGAA
AAAATCGCTATAATGACCCCGAAGCAGGGTTATGCAGCGGAAAGTATACCTTAAGGAATCCCCTGATAAC
GCAGGAAAGAACATGTGAGCAAAAGGCCAGCAAAAGGCCAGGAACCGTAAAAAGGCCGCACTCCCTGCCT
CTGTCATCACGATACTGTGATGCCATGGCTAATTCCCATGTCAGCCGTTAAGTGTTCCTGTGTCACTCAA
AATTGCTTTGAGAGGCTCTAAGGGCTTCTCAGTGCGTTACATCCCTGGCTTGTTGTCCACAACCGTTAAA
CCTTAAAAGCTTTAAAAGCCTTATATATTCTTTTTTTTCTTATAAAACTTAAAACCTTAGAGGCTATTTA
AGTTGCTGATTTATATTAATTTTATTGTTCAAACATGAGAGCTTAGTACGTGAAACATGAGAGCTTAGTA
CGTTAGCCATGAGAGCTTAGTACGTTAGCCATGAGGGTTTAGTTCGTTAAACATGAGAGCTTAGTACGTT
AAACATGAGAGCTTAGTACGTGAAACATGAGAGCTTAGTACGTACTATCAACAGGTTGAACTGCTGATCT
TCAGATCCTCTACGCCGGACGCATCGTGGCCGGATCTTGCGGCCGCAAAAATTAAAAATGAAGTTTTAAA
TCAATCTAAAGTATATATGAGTAAACTTGGTCTGACAGTTACCAATGCTTAATCAGTGAGGCACCAATAA
CTGCCTTTGATCTTTTCTACGGGGTCTGACGCTCAGTGGAACGAAAACTCACGTTAAGGGATTTTGGTCA
TGAGATTATCAAAAAGGATCTTCACCTAGATCCTTTTAAATTAAAAATGAAGTTTTAAATCAATCTAAAG
TATATATGAGTAAACTTGGTCTGACAGTTACCAATGCTTAATCAGTGAGGCACCTATCTCAGCGATCTGT
CTATTTCGTTCATCCATAGTTGCCTGACTCCCCGTCGTGTAGATAACTACGATACGGGAGGGCTTACCAT
CTGGCCCCAGTGCTGCAATGATACCGCGAGACCCACGCTCACCGGCTCCAGATTTATCAGCAATAAACCA
GCCAGCCGGAAGGGCCGAGCGCAGAAGTGGTCCTGCAACTTTATCCGCCTCCATCCAGTCTATTAATTGT
TGCCGGGAAGCTAGAGTAAGTAGTTCGCCAGTTAATAGTTTGCGCAACGTTGTTGCCATTGCTACAGGCA
TCGTGGTGTCACGCTCGTCGTTTGGTATGGCTTCATTCAGCTCCGGTTCCCAACGATCAAGGCGAGTTAC
ATGATCCCCCATGTTGTGCAAAAAAGCGGTTAGCTCCTTCGGTCCTCCGATCGTTGTCAGAAGTAAGTTG
GCCGCAGTGTTATCACTCATGGTTATGGCAGCACTGCATAATTCTCTTACTGTCATGCCATCCGTAAGAT
GCTTTTCTGTGACTGGTGAGTACTCAACCAAGTCATTCTGAGAATAGTGTATGCGGCGACCGAGTTGCTC
TTGCCCGGCGTCAATACGGGATAATACCGCGCCACATAGCAGAACTTTAAAAGTGCTCATCATTGGAAAA
CGTTCTTCGGGGCGAAAACTCTCAAGGATCTTACCGCTGTTGAGATCCAGTTCGATGTAACCCACTCGTG
CACCCAACTGATCTTCAGCATCTTTTACTTTCACCAGCGTTTCTGGGTGAGCAAAAACAGGAAGGCAAAA
TGCCGCAAAAAAGGGAATAAGGGCGACACGGAAATGTTGAATACTCATACTCTTCCTTTTTCAATATTAT
TGAAGCATTTATCAGGGTTATTGTCTCATGAGCGGATACATATTTGAATGTATTTAGAAAAATAAACAAA
TAGGGGTTCCGCGCACATTTCCCCGAAAAGTGCCACCTGACGTCTAAGAAACCATTATTATCATGACATT
AACCTATAAAAATAGGCGTATCACGAGGCCCTTTCGTCTCGCGCGTTTCGGTGACGACGGTGAAAACCTC
TGACACATGCAGCTCCCGGAGACGGTCACAGCTTGTCTGTAAGCGGATGCCGGGAGCAGACAAGCCCGTC
AGGGCGCGTCAGCGGGTGTTGGCGGGTGTCGGGGCTGGCTTAACTATGCGGCATCAGAGCAGATTGTACT
GAGAGTGCACCATATGCGGTGTGAAATACCGCACAGATGCGTAAGGAGAAAATACCGCATCAGGCGCCAT
TCGCCATTCAGGCTGCGCAACTGTTGGGAAGGGCGATCGGTGCGGGCCTCTTCGCTATTACGCCAGCTAG
AGGACCAGCCGCGTAACCTGGCAAAATCGGTTACGGTTGAGTAATAAATGGATGCCCTGCGTAAGCAGGT
GTGGGCGGACAATAAAGTCTTAAACTGAACAAAATAGATCTAAACTATGACAATAAAGTCTTAAACTAGA
CAGAATAGTTGTAAACTGAAATCAGTCCAGTTATGCTGTGAAAAAGCATACTGGACTTTTGTTATGGCTA
AAGCAAACTCTTCATTTTCTGAAGTGCAAATTGCCCGTCGTATTAAAGAGGGGCGTGGGGTTCGAGGTCG
ACGGTATCGATAAGCTAGCTTAATTAGCTGAGCTTGGACTCCTGTTGATAGATCCAGTAATGACCTCAGA
ACTCCATCTGGATTTGTTCAGAACGCTCGGTTGCCGCCGGGCGTTTTTTATTGGTGAGAATCCAAGCTAG
ACTGCGATGAGTGGCAGGGCGGGGCGTAATTTTTTTAAGGCAGTTATTGGTGCCCTTAAACGCCTGGGGT
AATGACTCTCTAGCTTGAGGCATCAAATAAAACGAAAGGCTCAGTCGAAAGACTGGGCCTTTCGTTTTAT
CTGTTGTTTGTCGGTGAACGCTCTCCTGAGTAGGACAAATCCGCCGCTAGGAGCTTGCGGCCCGGACGAT
GAGCTCGAATTGGGGATCTTGAAGTACCTATTCCGAAGTTCCTATTCTCTAGAAAGTATAGGAACTTCAG
AGCGCTTTTGAAGCTGATGTGCTTAAAAACTTACTCAATGGAATAATTCTAGATAATTCTTAGGCCACAC
GTTCAAGTGCAGCCACAGGATAAATTTGCACTGAGCCTGGGTGGGATTCGGACTCGACCGCATAGCCTTC
AGGAGTGAGTTTTGTGCAATACCAACCGACGACTTGACCCTGCCAAGCGGCACCAGATTTCTTGCGTACG
CGATCCCCTAAGCCAAAGGTGGCACTCAGGGGAAGCGCAAACTGCCCTGCAACGGGAGCGTTGGCTTCAT
CGCTACTTTGACCCATGTCGAATCCTTCTTGTGAATCTATTATGGCGACAAGCAAATCGAGCTCTGACTG
CCTACCCCACAACAACTATCAGAAAGCACCAGCACAACGGCTGCCTAACTTTGTTTTAGGGCGACTGCCC
TGCTGCGTAACATCGTTGCTGCTCCATAACATCAAACATCGACCCACGGCGTAACGCGCTTGCTGCTTGG
ATGCCCGAGGCATAGACTGTACAAAAAAACAGTCATAACAAGCCATGAAAACCGCCACTGCGCCGTTACC
ACCGCTGCGTTCGGTCAAGGTTCTGGACCAGTTGCGTGAGCGCATACGCTACTTGCATTACAGTTTACGA
ACCGAACAGGCTTATGTCAACTGGGTTCGTGAATTATCCATTGCTGTTGACAAAGGGAATCAGGGGATCT
TGAAGTTCCTATTCCGAAGTTCCTATTCTCTAGAAAGTATAGGAACTTCAGAGCGCTTTTGAAGCTAATT
CGAGCTCGATCATGCATGAGCTCACTAGTGGCGCG
